Addgene plasmid #87248: AP1298‐1
Purpose: gtbp‐1 (flanking sequence)::eGFP::recoded gtbp‐1(8/27bp, every 3bp)::PH::gtbp‐1 (flanking sequence)
Depositing lab: Geraldine Seydoux. Depositing organization: Johns Hopkins University and School of Medicine. Publication: Cas9-assisted recombineering in C. elegans: genome editing using in vivo assembly of linear DNAs. Paix A, Schmidt H, Seydoux G. Nucleic Acids Res. 2016 Sep 6;44(15):e128. doi: 10.1093/nar/gkw502. Epub 2016 Jun 1. PubMed 27257074.
Backbone
  Vector backbone: pUC19
  Backbone size w/o insert (bp): 3200
  Total vector size (bp): 4400
Growth in bacteria
  Bacterial resistance: Ampicillin, 100 μg/mL
  Growth temperature: 37°C
  Growth strain: DH5alpha
  Copy number: High Copy
Gene/Insert
  Gene/Insert name: gtbp‐1 (flanking sequence)::eGFP::recoded gtbp‐1(8/27bp, every 3bp)::PH::gtbp‐1 (flanking sequence)
  Species: C. elegans (nematode)
  Insert size (bp): 1200
  Cloning method: Gibson Cloning
  Sequencing primers: 5′ tgctgcaaggcgattaagttgg; 3′ ctttatgcttccggctcgtatg
Terms and licenses: Academic/Nonprofit Terms; Industry Terms: Not Available to Industry
How to cite: AP1298‐1 was a gift from Geraldine Seydoux (Addgene plasmid # 87248 ; http://n2t.net/addgene:87248 ; RRID:Addgene_87248)
