[The description below was written by a language model from this plasmid's Addgene catalogue record and pLannotate feature annotations shown in this document.]
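Description:
AP1298‐1 is a pUC19-based bacterial cloning plasmid that carries a homology-directed repair template for CRISPR/Cas9 genome editing of the C. elegans gtbp‐1 locus. It is propagated in E. coli as a high-copy plasmid from the ColE1/pUC origin and selected with ampicillin through the β-lactamase (AmpR) gene and its native promoter. The remaining annotated backbone elements (lacZα fragment, lac promoter and operator, CAP binding site, MCS remnant, and short rop, bom and lacI fragments) are pUC-type vector remnants with no role in the payload.

The insert, assembled by Gibson cloning into the polylinker region, consists of short gtbp‐1 flanking sequences at each end bracketing an EGFP coding sequence, a 27 bp stretch of gtbp‐1 sequence recoded at 8 positions (a change every third base), and a PH domain. The feature table identifies the PH segment as a fragment matching rat phospholipase C delta 1, a phosphatidylinositol 4,5-bisphosphate-binding module commonly used to target fusion proteins to the plasma membrane. No worm promoter or 3′ UTR is annotated, consistent with a donor designed for insertion at the endogenous locus rather than for independent expression. The flanking sequences would serve as homology arms. The partly recoded internal segment probably serves to test how a defined density of mismatches affects recombination between DNA fragments, in line with the associated work on Cas9-assisted in vivo assembly of linear DNAs, although the record does not state this.

The catalogue lists a total size of about 4,400 bp with a 1,200 bp insert, whereas the sequenced record is 3,893 nt; the listed sizes appear to be approximate.
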