Features (pLannotate 1.2.2; 13 found; start..end, strand, type, name):
    160..1020    -  CDS            AmpR: β-lactamase; bla; confers resistance to ampicillin, carbenicillin, and related antibiotics
   1021..1125    -  promoter       AmpR promoter: bla
   1220..1255    +  CDS            rop (fragment): Rop protein, which maintains plasmids at low copy number; rop
   1357..1456    +  misc_feature   bom (fragment): basis of mobility region from pBR322
   1462..1619    -  CDS            lacZα (fragment): LacZα fragment of β-galactosidase; lacZ fragment
   1678..2391    +  CDS            EGFP: EGFP is a basic (constitutively fluorescent) green fluorescent protein published in 1996, derived from Aequorea victoria. It is reported to be a rapidly-maturing weak dimer with moderate acid sensitivity.
   2419..2808    +  CDS            Plcd1 (fragment): PLCD1_RAT - Experimental evidence at protein level: Swiss-Prot protein existence level 1. The production of the second messenger molecules diacylglycerol (DAG) and inositol 1,4,5-trisphosphate (IP3) is mediated by activated phosphatidylinositol-specific phospholipase C enzymes (PubMed:16000311). Essential for trophoblast and placental development (By similarity). Binds phosphatidylinositol 4,5-bisphosphate (By similarity). From Rattus norvegicus (Rat).
   2844..2879    +  misc_feature   MCS (fragment): pUC18/19 multiple cloning site
   2916..2932    -  protein_bind   lac operator: The lac repressor binds to the lac operator to inhibit transcription in E. coli. This inhibition can be relieved by adding lactose or isopropyl-β-D-thiogalactopyranoside (IPTG). lac repressor encoded by lacI
   2940..2970    -  promoter       lac promoter: promoter for the E. coli lac operon
   2985..3006    -  protein_bind   CAP binding site: CAP binding activates transcription in the presence of cAMP. E. coli catabolite activator protein
   3019..3111    -  CDS            lacI (fragment): lac repressor; lacI; The lac repressor binds to the lac operator to inhibit transcription in E. coli. This inhibition can be relieved by adding lactose or isopropyl-β-D-thiogalactopyranoside (IPTG).
   3294..3882    -  rep_origin     ori: high-copy-number ColE1/pMB1/pBR322/pUC origin of replication
>Addgene plasmid #87248 | AP1298‐1 | addgene full sequence | sequence record 173231 | Addgene NGS Result
GATCTTTTCTACGGGGTCTGACGCTCAGTGGAACGAAAACTCACGTTAAGGGATTTTGGTCATGAGATTA
TCAAAAAGGATCTTCACCTAGATCCTTTTAAATTAAAAATGAAGTTTTAAATCAATCTAAAGTATATATG
AGTAAACTTGGTCTGACAGTTACCAATGCTTAATCAGTGAGGCACCTATCTCAGCGATCTGTCTATTTCG
TTCATCCATAGTTGCCTGACTCCCCGTCGTGTAGATAACTACGATACGGGAGGGCTTACCATCTGGCCCC
AGTGCTGCAATGATACCGCGAGACCCACGCTCACCGGCTCCAGATTTATCAGCAATAAACCAGCCAGCCG
GAAGGGCCGAGCGCAGAAGTGGTCCTGCAACTTTATCCGCCTCCATCCAGTCTATTAATTGTTGCCGGGA
AGCTAGAGTAAGTAGTTCGCCAGTTAATAGTTTGCGCAACGTTGTTGCCATTGCTACAGGCATCGTGGTG
TCACGCTCGTCGTTTGGTATGGCTTCATTCAGCTCCGGTTCCCAACGATCAAGGCGAGTTACATGATCCC
CCATGTTGTGCAAAAAAGCGGTTAGCTCCTTCGGTCCTCCGATCGTTGTCAGAAGTAAGTTGGCCGCAGT
GTTATCACTCATGGTTATGGCAGCACTGCATAATTCTCTTACTGTCATGCCATCCGTAAGATGCTTTTCT
GTGACTGGTGAGTACTCAACCAAGTCATTCTGAGAATAGTGTATGCGGCGACCGAGTTGCTCTTGCCCGG
CGTCAATACGGGATAATACCGCGCCACATAGCAGAACTTTAAAAGTGCTCATCATTGGAAAACGTTCTTC
GGGGCGAAAACTCTCAAGGATCTTACCGCTGTTGAGATCCAGTTCGATGTAACCCACTCGTGCACCCAAC
TGATCTTCAGCATCTTTTACTTTCACCAGCGTTTCTGGGTGAGCAAAAACAGGAAGGCAAAATGCCGCAA
AAAAGGGAATAAGGGCGACACGGAAATGTTGAATACTCATACTCTTCCTTTTTCAATATTATTGAAGCAT
TTATCAGGGTTATTGTCTCATGAGCGGATACATATTTGAATGTATTTAGAAAAATAAACAAATAGGGGTT
CCGCGCACATTTCCCCGAAAAGTGCCACCTGACGTCTAAGAAACCATTATTATCATGACATTAACCTATA
AAAATAGGCGTATCACGAGGCCCTTTCGTCTCGCGCGTTTCGGTGATGACGGTGAAAACCTCTGACACAT
GCAGCTCCCGGAGACGGTCACAGCTTGTCTGTAAGCGGATGCCGGGAGCAGACAAGCCCGTCAGGGCGCG
TCAGCGGGTGTTGGCGGGTGTCGGGGCTGGCTTAACTATGCGGCATCAGAGCAGATTGTACTGAGAGTGC
ACCATATGCGGTGTGAAATACCGCACAGATGCGTAAGGAGAAAATACCGCATCAGGCGCCATTCGCCATT
CAGGCTGCGCAACTGTTGGGAAGGGCGATCGGTGCGGGCCTCTTCGCTATTACGCCAGCTGGCGAAAGGG
GGATGTGCTGCAAGGCGATTAAGTTGGGTAACGCCAGGGTTTTCCCAGTCACGACGTTGTAAAACGACGG
CCAGTGAATTCGAGCTCGGTACCCGGGGATCGGCGGTTCGGGTGGTGCTCCACGAGGTGGTATGCGCGTG
AGTAAAGGAGAAGAACTTTTCACTGGAGTTGTCCCAATTCTTGTTGAATTAGATGGTGATGTTAATGGGC
ACAAATTTTCTGTCAGTGGAGAGGGTGAAGGTGATGCAACATACGGAAAACTTACCCTTAAATTTATTTG
CACTACTGGAAAACTACCTGTTCCATGGCCAACACTTGTCACTACTCTGACCTACGGCGTGCAGTGCTTC
AGCCGGTACCCCGACCACATGAAGCAGCATGACTTTTTCAAGAGTGCCATGCCCGAAGGTTATGTACAGG
AAAGAACTATATTTTTCAAAGATGACGGGAACTACAAGACACGTGCTGAAGTCAAGTTTGAAGGTGATAC
CCTTGTTAATAGAATCGAGTTAAAAGGTATTGATTTTAAAGAAGATGGAAACATTCTTGGACACAAATTG
GAATACAACTATAACTCACACAATGTATACATCATGGCAGACAAACAAAAGAATGGAATCAAAGTTAACT
TCAAAATTAGACACAACATTGAAGATGGAAGCGTTCAACTAGCAGACCATTATCAACAAAATACTCCAAT
TGGCGATGGCCCTGTCCTTTTACCAGACAACCATTACCTGTCCACACAATCTGCCCTTTCGAAAGATCCC
AACGAAAAGAGAGACCACATGGTCCTTCTTGAGTTTGTAACAGCTGCTGGGATTACACTCGGCATGGACG
AGCTGTACAAGAGCGGCTTTCAGAACGCCGGTCAGAACCACGGGCTCCAGGATGACCCGGACCTTCAGGC
CCTTCTGAAGGGCAGCCAGCTTCTGAAGGTGAAGTCCAGCTCGTGGCGTAGGGAACGCTTCTACAAGCTA
CAGGAGGACTGCAAGACCATCTGGCAGGAATCTCGAAAGGTCATGAGGTCCCCGGAGTCGCAGCTGTTCT
CCATCGAGGACATTCAGGAGGTACGGATGGGACACCGCACAGAAGGCCTGGAGAAGTTTGCCCGAGACAT
CCCCGAGGATCGATGCTTCTCCATTGTCTTCAAGGACCAGCGCAACACCCTAGACCTCATTGCCCCATCA
CCAGCTGACGCTCAGCACTGGGTGCAGGGCCTGCGCAAGATCATCCACCACTCCGGCTCCATGGACCAGC
GGCAGAAGTAGAAGCTTTCCGTTCTCCTTTTTCCTTCTTGTAAGGATCCTCTAGAGTCGACCTGCAGGCA
TGCAAGCTTGGCGTAATCATGGTCATAGCTGTTTCCTGTGTGAAATTGTTATCCGCTCACAATTCCACAC
AACATACGAGCCGGAAGCATAAAGTGTAAAGCCTGGGGTGCCTAATGAGTGAGCTAACTCACATTAATTG
CGTTGCGCTCACTGCCCGCTTTCCAGTCGGGAAACCTGTCGTGCCAGCTGCATTAATGAATCGGCCAACG
CGCGGGGAGAGGCGGTTTGCGTATTGGGCGCTCTTCCGCTTCCTCGCTCACTGACTCGCTGCGCTCGGTC
GTTCGGCTGCGGCGAGCGGTATCAGCTCACTCAAAGGCGGTAATACGGTTATCCACAGAATCAGGGGATA
ACGCAGGAAAGAACATGTGAGCAAAAGGCCAGCAAAAGGCCAGGAACCGTAAAAAGGCCGCGTTGCTGGC
GTTTTTCCATAGGCTCCGCCCCCCTGACGAGCATCACAAAAATCGACGCTCAAGTCAGAGGTGGCGAAAC
CCGACAGGACTATAAAGATACCAGGCGTTTCCCCCTGGAAGCTCCCTCGTGCGCTCTCCTGTTCCGACCC
TGCCGCTTACCGGATACCTGTCCGCCTTTCTCCCTTCGGGAAGCGTGGCGCTTTCTCATAGCTCACGCTG
TAGGTATCTCAGTTCGGTGTAGGTCGTTCGCTCCAAGCTGGGCTGTGTGCACGAACCCCCCGTTCAGCCC
GACCGCTGCGCCTTATCCGGTAACTATCGTCTTGAGTCCAACCCGGTAAGACACGACTTATCGCCACTGG
CAGCAGCCACTGGTAACAGGATTAGCAGAGCGAGGTATGTAGGCGGTGCTACAGAGTTCTTGAAGTGGTG
GCCTAACTACGGCTACACTAGAAGAACAGTATTTGGTATCTGCGCTCTGCTGAAGCCAGTTACCTTCGGA
AAAAGAGTTGGTAGCTCTTGATCCGGCAAACAAACCACCGCTGGTAGCGGTGGTTTTTTTGTTTGCAAGC
AGCAGATTACGCGCAGAAAAAAAGGATCTCAAGAAGATCCTTT
