>Addgene plasmid #87248 | AP1298‐1 | depositor partial sequence | sequence record 170248 | Insert + 15bp up/downstream in Plasmid
CGGTACCCGGGGATCGGCGGTTCGGGTGGTGCTCCACGAGGTGGTATGCGCGTGAGTAAAGGAGAAGAAC
TTTTCACTGGAGTTGTCCCAATTCTTGTTGAATTAGATGGTGATGTTAATGGGCACAAATTTTCTGTCAG
TGGAGAGGGTGAAGGTGATGCAACATACGGAAAACTTACCCTTAAATTTATTTGCACTACTGGAAAACTA
CCTGTTCCATGGCCAACACTTGTCACTACTCTGACCTACGGCGTGCAGTGCTTCAGCCGGTACCCCGACC
ACATGAAGCAGCATGACTTTTTCAAGAGTGCCATGCCCGAAGGTTATGTACAGGAAAGAACTATATTTTT
CAAAGATGACGGGAACTACAAGACACGTGCTGAAGTCAAGTTTGAAGGTGATACCCTTGTTAATAGAATC
GAGTTAAAAGGTATTGATTTTAAAGAAGATGGAAACATTCTTGGACACAAATTGGAATACAACTATAACT
CACACAATGTATACATCATGGCAGACAAACAAAAGAATGGAATCAAAGTTAACTTCAAAATTAGACACAA
CATTGAAGATGGAAGCGTTCAACTAGCAGACCATTATCAACAAAATACTCCAATTGGCGATGGCCCTGTC
CTTTTACCAGACAACCATTACCTGTCCACACAATCTGCCCTTTCGAAAGATCCCAACGAAAAGAGAGACC
ACATGGTCCTTCTTGAGTTTGTAACAGCTGCTGGGATTACACTCGGCATGGACGAGCTGTACAAGAGCGG
CTTTCAGAACGCCGGTCAGAACCACGGGCTCCAGGATGACCCGGACCTTCAGGCCCTTCTGAAGGGCAGC
CAGCTTCTGAAGGTGAAGTCCAGCTCGTGGCGTAGGGAACGCTTCTACAAGCTACAGGAGGACTGCAAGA
CCATCTGGCAGGAATCTCGAAAGGTCATGAGGTCCCCGGAGTCGCAGCTGTTCTCCATCGAGGACATTCA
GGAGGTACGGATGGGACACCGCACAGAAGGCCTGGAGAAGTTTGCCCGAGACATCCCCGAGGATCGATGC
TTCTCCATTGTCTTCAAGGACCAGCGCAACACCCTAGACCTCATTGCCCCATCACCAGCTGACGCTCAGC
ACTGGGTGCAGGGCCTGCGCAAGATCATCCACCACTCCGGCTCCATGGACCAGCGGCAGAAGTAGAAGCT
TTCCGTTCTCCTTTTTCCTTCTTGTAAGGATCCTCTAGAGTCG
